Addgene plasmid #208339: pROSA26-SAT
Purpose: ROSA26 targeting vector for the SAT sensor for both ERK1/2 and AKT signaling
Depositing lab: Philippe Soriano. Publication: Conditional fluorescent mouse translocation reporters for ERK1/2 and AKT signaling. Dinsmore CJ, Soriano P. Dev Biol. 2023 Sep 1:S0012-1606(23)00146-X. doi: 10.1016/j.ydbio.2023.08.007. PubMed 37660778.
Backbone
  Vector backbone: pROSA26-1
  Vector type: Mouse Targeting
Growth in bacteria
  Bacterial resistance: Ampicillin, 100 μg/mL
  Growth temperature: 30°C
  Growth strain: NEB Stable
  Copy number: High Copy
Gene/Insert
  Gene/Insert name: SAT sensor
Terms and licenses: Academic/Nonprofit Terms; Industry Terms: Not Available to Industry
How to cite: pROSA26-SAT was a gift from Philippe Soriano (Addgene plasmid # 208339 ; http://n2t.net/addgene:208339 ; RRID:Addgene_208339)
