[The description below was written by a language model from this plasmid's Addgene catalogue record and pLannotate feature annotations shown in this document.]
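Description:
pROSA26-SAT is a mouse gene-targeting vector built on the pROSA26-1 backbone, designed to knock the "SAT" sensor, a combined reporter of ERK1/2 and AKT signaling, into the ROSA26 locus by homologous recombination. It is a high-copy plasmid maintained in bacteria under ampicillin selection. The annotated sequence record (about 12.4 kb) appears to cover only part of the plasmid. It contains the Rosa26 right homology arm from intron 1, but no left arm, bacterial origin, ampicillin resistance gene or upstream promoter or splice acceptor is annotated, and only one loxP site was detected. What drives sensor expression is therefore not stated in the record.

Read in the direction of transcription, the annotated cassette begins with a PGK promoter driving NeoR, which confers G418 resistance in targeted cells. This is followed by a PGK poly(A) signal and repeated SV40 poly(A) signals that together form a transcriptional stop, ending at a loxP site. This layout is consistent with a Cre-conditional lox-stop-lox design, in line with the associated publication's description of conditional reporters.

Downstream lie three fluorescent modules: mouse Foxo1 fused to mRuby3, human histone H2B fused to mTagBFP2 with a 3xHA tag, and an Elk1 fragment fused to mClover3. A WPRE and a bGH poly(A) signal follow to enhance and terminate expression. Any linking sequences between the modules are not annotated. Foxo1 leaves the nucleus when phosphorylated by AKT, and Elk1-derived docking fragments are used in ERK kinase translocation reporters, so the red and green signals presumably report AKT and ERK1/2 activity through nucleocytoplasmic distribution. The H2B-mTagBFP2 module would mark the nucleus for reference. The vector is used to generate mouse lines or ES cells for imaging both pathways in single cells.
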