Features (pLannotate 1.2.2; 21 found; start..end, strand, type, name):
    122..154     +  misc_feature   MCS (fragment): pBluescript multiple cloning site
    167..4507    -  misc_feature   Rosa26 right arm: right homology arm from intron 1 of the mouse Rosa26 gene (Soriano, 1999)
   4608..4719    -  polyA_signal   bGH poly(A) signal: bovine growth hormone polyadenylation signal
   4726..4745    -  misc_feature   MCS (fragment): pBluescript multiple cloning site
   4746..5334    -  misc_feature   WPRE: woodchuck hepatitis virus posttranscriptional regulatory element
   5343..6026    -  CDS            mClover3: mClover3 is a basic (constitutively fluorescent) green/yellow fluorescent protein published in 2016, derived from Aequorea victoria. It is reported to be a rapidly-maturing monomer with high acid sensitivity.
   6030..6281    -  CDS            Elk1 (fragment): ELK1_MOUSE - Experimental evidence at protein level: Swiss-Prot protein existence level 1. Transcription factor that binds to purine-rich DNA sequences. Forms a ternary complex with SRF and the ETS and SRF motifs of the serum response element (SRE) on the promoter region of immediate early genes such as FOS and IER2 (By similarity). Induces target gene transcription upon JNK-signaling pathway stimulation (By similarity). From Mus musculus (Mouse).
   6351..6437    -  CDS            3xHA: three tandem HA epitope tags
   6438..7148    -  CDS            mTagBFP2: mTagBFP2 is a basic (constitutively fluorescent) blue fluorescent protein published in 2011, derived from Entacmaea quadricolor. It is reported to be a very rapidly-maturing monomer with very low acid sensitivity.
   7167..7544    -  CDS            H2B: human histone H2B; HIST1H2BJ
   7611..8318    -  CDS            mRuby3: mRuby3 is a basic (constitutively fluorescent) red fluorescent protein published in 2016, derived from Entacmaea quadricolor. It has low acid sensitivity.
   8325..10280   -  CDS            Foxo1: FOXO1_MOUSE - Also known as Fkhr, Foxo1a. Experimental evidence at protein level: Swiss-Prot protein existence level 1. Transcription factor that is the main target of insulin signaling and regulates metabolic homeostasis in response to oxidative stress (PubMed:12754525, PubMed:15184386, PubMed:15220471, PubMed:16917544, PubMed:17090532, PubMed:17627282, PubMed:17681146, PubMed:20519497, PubMed:20668652, PubMed:21196578, PubMed:21335550, PubMed:21471200, PubMed:22298775, PubMed:22417654, PubMed:22510882). Binds to the insulin response element (IRE) with consensus sequence 5'- TT[G/A]TTTTG-3' a
  10317..10350   +  protein_bind   loxP: Cre-mediated recombination occurs in the 8-bp core sequence (GCATACAT). Cre recombinase
  10379..10513   -  polyA_signal   SV40 poly(A) signal: SV40 polyadenylation signal
  10536..10619   -  CDS            large T antigen (fragment): large T antigen from SV40 (simian virus 40)
  10633..10759   -  polyA_signal   SV40 poly(A) signal (fragment): SV40 polyadenylation signal
  10885..10968   -  CDS            large T antigen (fragment): large T antigen from SV40 (simian virus 40)
  11010..11471   -  polyA_signal   PGK poly(A) signal: mouse phosphoglycerate kinase 1 polyadenylation signal
  11481..12284   -  CDS            NeoR/KanR: aminoglycoside phosphotransferase from Tn5; aph(3')-II (or nptII); confers resistance to neomycin, kanamycin, and G418 (Geneticin®)
  12298..1       -  promoter       PGK promoter (fragment) (across the origin): mouse phosphoglycerate kinase 1 promoter
  12415..117     -  promoter       PGK promoter (fragment) (across the origin): mouse phosphoglycerate kinase 1 promoter
>Addgene plasmid #208339 | pROSA26-SAT | addgene full sequence | sequence record 426758 | Addgene NGS Result
TACCGGTGGATGTGGAATGTGTGCGAGGCCAGAGGCCACTTGTGTAGCGCCAAGTGCCCAGCGGGGCTGC
TAAAGCGCATGCTCCAGACTGCCTTGGGAAAAGCGCCTCCCCTACCCGGTAGAATTCGATATCAAGCTTA
TCGATACCGTCGACGGTATCGATAAGCTAGATGTCCTGAAATATTTCTATCAGAACAAGGTAGTATAAAG
CTGGTAGGTATACAAAACGCTAGACTAGTTTCTATCCCTGACCCTTAATCTGCTAGTATATCCGTAGGAA
GTTGCTTAAGTGCCACTAGTACCAACAGCCTCTGTTAGAGTGAACAGTAGATTTTAATGAAGGGCCAATA
AAGACCACTTAAGACTACTGACTGAATTAAAAATCCACCCAGTGGAGTTAGTATTGGTTATAGTTATATA
ACAAAATATCCAACTTAGCCAGGCGTGGTGGTGCACGCCTTTAATCCCGGCACTCAGGAGGCAGAGGCAG
GCGGATTTCTGAGTTCGAGGCCAGCCTGGTCTACAAAGTGAGTTCCAGGACAGCCAGGGCTATACAGAGA
AACCCTGTCTCGAAAAACCAAAAAAAAAAAAAAAAAGGAAAAAAAATATGGCTTGAAAACATGCTATTGT
TGTCAAAAGGAGATCCAAACAAGTATTTCTTTGAACAAAAATTATGTAGAAAACAGGGTGATAAAGAACA
AGGGCTTTTTAAAAAAGGCCAGCATTATTTGAGATATACAAGTGACTCCAATTCAAGCCTAAAGGCCACT
CAATGCTCACTAACAGTGCTAATCAGAATCAATTCCTTAGCCCAGTCAAAAATAGTCCTGAATATCTTCT
GGATAAACATGTCCTCCAACATATAAACTAGTATACACTAACAAAACGTCTCAACTTCAAGGTGAAATGC
TTGACTCCTAGACTTGTGACCCAGCAAAGTGCTCTATAGGTAGGGTTACTAGGTCAGAGAGTCTTGCCTG
CAAACCACAATTATACAATTCCACCAAATGTAAGACATGTAAAAATGACTTATTTAGCTCAGGTTTTGAA
AATTAAAAATCAAACCCACAAAGACCTAACTTTCACATTAAGTACAAATGTTTAACATATATAACATGTT
TTGCCTTGATATATGAAATCATATGACATCACCTGACAGGAAACTTAAGTTTATTTGAACAACAATCAGC
CTAAGGTAGGCCTAGCACATGATCAGGATAGTGCAGGGAAACCCAAAGAAGTGCTTCTGAGTATAAACCA
AGAGACCTCGAAATAGCAGCTTTGTTCTGTATCTCATGGGCTTTAACTATCACTTGAAAACAATTTCACA
AATCACAAAACCAACATTTGTTTAGTTTCCAACTCTGCCTATTCACCGGAGAAATCCATGTCCCAATTTG
ATGGGGGAAAACTTGAATGAAATATTATTTGGAATATTTTAATATCCCTGTGTATATGCAGATGGTTTAA
AGACAGGTAACCTTAACTGTAGTTTCTTGGTTGTCTGCCTTGTTTTTTGAAATATGCTCTCACCAGGAGC
CTGCCAAGTAACTACTCTTGTGTGCTCAGCAAGTCCTAGGGATCCCTTAAGCATGCTCTAACAGGCCTGG
CTTTTTTTTTTAAAAAGTAGGTTGCGGTGATAATAATTCAAGTTTTCATCACTTGAAACACATTTTACCA
ACTATCACCCAAGCTCCCTTAGTGTGTCCCCTATAAAAGAATCTGACCTGCAAGTTCCAAAAGTATTACT
ACATTTTAACCTTAGTATTCAGGAGACAAAAGCAGGCAGAACTTTAGTCTACATATCTTGTTGCAGATCA
GGCAGAGATACATAGTGAGACCCTGCCTCAGGAAAAGCTATCATTTTTATATTCACAGTAAGCAAATTAA
CATTAAAAGTCAGAAATTCTTAATTTGACTTTGGCTGTGAAGAATTTGGATTCTCTGGATTTGAAACTAG
AAAATCTGATTAAGCGATGCAACAGTTTCTGTATACTAAAACTCTAAGACCCTTGGTTCTAAAGATACCA
CATTTAAAAAAAAAGTTAAGTATAAGACAAAAAGCCTTAATAGCTCTTTTATAGGGGAGGGACTCATTTA
ATATTAGTCCACCTCACTCCTCATAACTATTTTATGAGGTTTATTATATAACCCATTTTTTAAAAAAAAA
ATTAAAGGACAATTTTAGTGTTTGAAAGATTTCCCAACCCCACCCTGGAAATCAGGCTGCAAATCTCAGC
AGCTGCCCTTAGAAGGCAAAAAGCCATGCCATTTAAGCCATGGGAAGTTAGTAGCAAACAAGAGACCACA
TGGCAGGAAGGAGGCTTTAAAGAAAGCCCACAGTGTCAAAAGACCCAACCAACAGCAGAGACAGAAAAAA
TAATACCCAAATCTCATCAGAAAGGTAGACGGATTTAGCCACATCCATAGTGGCTCATTAGGGAATGCTT
CAATTATAATTTTATGAAATCTCAGAGCCCCCCTCCCCAACAGGGTTTCTGTGTGTATTCCTGGCTATCC
TAGATAGAACTTGATGTGTAGACCAGGCTGGGCTCAAACTCAGAGATCTGCCTGTCTCTGCCTCCAGAGT
GCTGGGATTAAAGGCATAAAGGCAAGCACCACCACTGGCTGGCTAAACTCTGGCCCTACATTTTTGAAAT
CCAAAATTATCATTACTTGCTTTCATGTTTAGTAATGGCTGCAGACTTAGCTTTCAGCTTTGTATAGATG
AAGCACAAAAGTTAAGTAAAGCTAGCAGTTTAAACAAATAGGATACTAGAAGTTCAATTTTTATTTCTTT
ATTGCTTAGTGTAAGAGAAAAGACATTAAAGTCTGCATTGGTCTTCTGTATCCCACAAGTCTGCAGTTAT
GGCTCCTCTGTCCACAGTTACACTTCAAATAAAAATTAGTTCCTTGGTAACATTTCCAGTGCTTAAAGAG
TAATTTGATTATTGGCTACCATATTGGAACAAACACAAAGTATTTCATTACTTCAGTAAATTCTACTGGA
GACAGTATTCTCTTTAAAAAAAAAAAAAAGAAGAAGAAGGAGGATTTATTTATTTAATGTGAATACACTT
GTGGTCTTCAGACACACCAGAAGAGGGCATCAGATCCCATTACAGATGGTTGTGAGCCACCATGTGGTTG
CTGGGAATTGAACTCAGGACTTCTGGAAGAGCAGTCTGTGCTCTTGAACTCCGAGCCACCTCTCCAGCCC
CTGGATAGTATTATTATAGAGCACAAGCACACACAACACAACAACCTAAAAACCAAGCTTCACAAATACA
TTTGTTGCTTAATCATTTTACTTGTGTTTGGCTACAAGTCAAGCAAAATTATAGGTCCTGAAGAAGCTTG
GCAAAATCACATTTAGACCAGCAATAACGTGTAGAATGCCATGAGTCAAGCCAGTCCAAGAGAAAGCACT
GCTTAAATAGAAAAAATACAAGCTCACAAGACCTTAGGTCAGGAAAGACAACAAACACCTGAACTTTGCA
TTCCAAAAGGAACCACCTTTTACAGATGTGTACAATGACAAAATTTTAGTAAGCAGTAATCAATACCATG
TGGCTCAATAATGAAATATACCTTTTAATGTCTTAAAATATCAGCCTGGCAATATGTAAGATACATCAGG
TAATATTGGGGGAGGAGACATCCACCTGGAAACCATTAATGGTTAATAGCTCAGTTTATAAATGGAGAAA
AAGGAGAGAGGCATTCATGGGAGTGGAAAGTTAAGCTTTAGGTTGGATTCTCAATACATCTATTGTTGTA
AAACTCCCTGGACTGAGAATAGGCCCAAATGTGGAACACCACCTGACGGGAGAGGTGATAGACACTGAAA
ATTAAGGATCAAGGCAAAGGATCAACAAAAAGTGTACTAAGGAGTTATAAAAGAACTGCAGTGTTGAGGC
CCCAGCTACAGCCTCGATTTGTGGTGTATGTAACTAATCTGTCTGGTTTCATGAGTCATCAGACTTCTAA
GATCAGGAAAGGGAAAATGCCAATGCTCTGTCTAGGGGTTGGATAAGCCAGTATAATAAATGAAAATGGG
GCTAAAATGAGTGTTCTAAAATACCTTTTGATAAGGCTGCAGAAGGAGCGGGAGAAATGGATATGAAGTA
CTGGGCTCTTTAAAAATGATTAAAATTCTGCTTACATAGTCTAACTCGCGACACTGTAATTTCATACTGT
AGTAAGGATCTCAAGCAGGAGAGTATAAAACTCGGGTGAGCATGTCTTTAATCTACCTCGATGGAAAATA
CTCCGAGGCGGATCACAAGCAATAATAACCTGTAGTTTTGCTGCATAAAACCCCAGATGACTACCTATCC
TCCCATTTTCCTTATTTGCCCCTATTAAAAAACTTCCCGACAAAACCGAAAATCTGTGGGAAGTCTTGTC
CCTCCAATTTTACACCTGTTCAATTCCCCTGCAGGACAACGCCCACACACCAGGTTAGCCTTTAAGCCTG
CCCAGAAGACTCCCGCCCATCTTCTAGAAAGCTTAAGTTTAAACGCTAGCTGTCTTCCCAATCCTCCCCC
TTGCTGTCCTGCCCCACCCCACCCCCCAGAATAGAATGACACCTACTCAGACAATGCGATGCAATTTCCT
CATTTTATTAGGAAAGGACAGTGGGAGTGGCACCTTCCAGGGTCAAGGAAGGCACGGGGGAGGGGCAAAC
AACAGATGGCTGGCAACTAGAAGGCACAGTCGAGGTCGAGGTCGACGGTATCGATGCGGGGAGGCGGCCC
AAAGGGAGATCCGACTCGTCTGAGGGCGAAGGCGAAGACGCGGAAGAGGCCGCAGAGCCGGCAGCAGGCC
GCGGGAAGGAAGGTCCGCTGGATTGAGGGCCGAAGGGACGTAGCAGAAGGACGTCCCGCGCAGAATCCAG
GTGGCAACACAGGCGAGCAGCCAAGGAAAGGACGATGATTTCCCCGACAACACCACGGAATTGTCAGTGC
CCAACAGCCGAGCCCCTGTCCAGCAGCGGGCAAGGCAGGCGGCGATGAGTTCCGCCGTGGCAATAGGGAG
GGGGAAAGCGAAAGTCCCGGAAAGGAGCTGACAGGTGGTGGCAATGCCCCAACCAGTGGGGGTTGCGTCA
GCAAACACAGTGCACACCACGCCACGTTGCCTGACAACGGGCCACAACTCCTCATAAAGAGACAGCAACC
AGGATTTATACAAGGAGGAGAAAATGAAAGCCATACGGGAAGCAATAGCATGATACAAAGGCATTAAAGC
AGCGTATCCACATAGCGTAAAAGGAGCAACATAGTTAAGAATACCAGTCAATCTTTCACAAATTTTGTAA
TCCAGAGGTTGATTATCGACTAGGCGGCGGTCACGAACTCCAGCAGGACCATGTGATCGCGCTTCTCGTT
GGGGTCTTTGCTCAGCTTGGACTGATGGCTCAGGTAGTGGTTGTCGGGCAGCAGCACGGGGCCGTCGCCG
ATGGGGGTGTTCTGCTGGTAGTGGTCGGCGAGCTGCACGCTGCCGTCCTCAACGTTGTGGCGGATCTTGA
AGTTAGCCTTGATGCAGTTCTTCTGCTTGTCGGCCGTGATATAGACGTAGTGGCTGTTGAAGTTGTACTC
CAGCTTGTGCCCCAGGATGTTGCCGTCCTCCTTGAAGTCGATGCCCTTCAGCTCGATGCGGTTCACCAGG
GTGTCGCCCTCGAACTTCACCTCGGCGCGGGTCTTGTAGGTACCGTCGTCCTTGAAAGAGATGGTGCGCT
CCTGGACGTAGCCTTCGGGCATGGCGGACTTGAAGAAGTCGTGCTGCTTCATGTGGTCGGGGTAGCGGCT
GAAGCAGGCCACGCCGTAGCCGAAGGTGGTCACGAGGGTGGGCCAGGGCACGGGCAGCTTGCCGGTGGTG
CAGATGAACTTCAGGGTCAGCTTGCCGTTGGTGGCATCGCCCTCGCCCTCGCCGCGGACGCTGAACTTGT
GGCCGTTTACGTCGCCGTCCAGCTCGACCAGGATGGGCACCACCCCGGTGAACAGCTCCTCGCCCTTGCT
CACCATACTAGTGGATGGGAATTGAAAGCTGGACTGGAGGGTCAGGCGCTCCAGCCTTGACGACACCGAT
GGGGTACGTGGCTTCTTCGATGGCGTCGCTGGGTCCTCGAGACCGCTACGCTTGCTGGGCGAAAGCGCTG
GCCCCGGTGCCTGAAGACCAGAGCTTGTTCCTGATCCTGGAGTCCGTTCAGGTCCCTGGCCACCCAGCAG
GCTTGGGCTAAGTGGAAGTTCCAGGTCCCGAGGCTTTCGGCCCTTCATAGGTCCAGGGTTCTCCTCCACG
TCTCCAGCCTGCTTCAGCAGGCTGAAGTTAGTAGCTCCGCTTCCTCCGCCAGCGTAATCTGGAACGTCAT
ATGGATATCCTGCATAGTCCGGGACGTCATAGGGATAGCCCGCATAGTCAGGAACATCGTATGGGTAGTT
GAGCTTATGACCCAACTTACTAGGCAAATCACAGTAGCGGGCGACGGCGACTTCGTGCTGCTCGACGTAG
GTTTCGTTGTTAGCTTCCTTAATGCGCTCCAGCCTATAGTCCACGTAGTACACACCGGGCATCTTCAGGT
TCTTCGCTGGCTTCTTACTACGGTACGTAGTCTTGGCATTGGCTATAAGGTGCGAACCGCCCACCAGCTT
CAGAGCCATATCGTTGCGACCTTCAAGACCGCCATCGGCGGGGTACAGCGTCTCCGTAAAGGCCTCCCAT
CCGAGCGTCTTTTTCTGCATAACCGGGCCGTTCGAGGTAAAGTTCACGCCGCGTATCTTCACGTTGTAAA
TCAAGCAACCATCCTGCAGGCTAGTATCTTGGGTGGCAGTCAGAACTCCGCCGTCCTCATAGGTAGTAAC
GCGTTCCCATGTGAAGCCTTCAGGGAAGGATTGCTTGAAGAAATCTGGTATTCCCTGAGTATGATTGATG
AATGTCTTGCTGCCATAGAGGAAACTGGTGGCCAGGATATCGAATGCAAATGGCAGTGGACCTCCCTCGA
CAACTTTAATACGCATGGTCTGTGTGCCCTCGTAGGGCTTTCCCTCACCCTCGCTGGTGCACTTAAAGTG
GTGGTTGTCGACGGTTCCCTCCATATACAGCTTCATGTGCATATTCTCTTTGATCAGCTCCTCTCCCTTC
GAAACCATGGTGGCGACCGGTGGATCCTTAGCGCTGGTGTACTTGGTGATGGCCTTAGTACCCTCGGACA
CGGCGTGCTTGGCCAACTCCCCAGGCAGCAGCAGGCGCACGGCCGTCTGGATCTCCCTGGAGGTGATGGT
CGAGCGCTTGTTGTAATGCGCCAGGCGGGAAGCCTCACCTGCGATGCGCTCGAAAATGTCGTTCACAAAC
GAATTCATGATGCCCATGGCCTTGGACGAAATGCCGGTGTCAGGGTGGACCTGCTTCAGAACCTTGTACA
CATAGATGGAATAGCTCTCCTTGCGGCTGCGCTTGCGCTTCTTGCCGCCTTTCTTCTGCGCCTTAGTCAC
CGCCTTCTTGGAGCCCTTTTTCGGGGCGGGAGCAGACTTCGCTGGCTCTGGCATAGGTCCAGGGTTCTCC
TCCACGTCTCCAGCCTGCTTCAGCAGGCTGAAGTTAGTAGCTCCGCTTCCCTTGTACAGCTCGTCCATGC
CACCACCAAGGTTGCTGTATTTGGCAACTGCCACTTCTCTTTGCACTACGTAGGTTTCATTGTCACTCTC
CTCGATCCTTTCCAGGCGGTGATCAACGGCATGGACACCGGGCATCTTGATGTTCCCGACGGTCTTTTTT
GACCTGTAAGTTGTCACGAAGTTGCAGTGCAGATGGCCACCACCATCAACTTTCAGTGCGATGTCAGTGT
ATCCTCTCAGACCACCATCTGCTGGATACATCATCTCTGTATTGGGCTCCCAACCCTTGGTCTTCTTCTG
CATCACGGGACCATTGGAGGGAAAGTTTACCCCTCTGACCTTGACGTTGTAGACGAGCTCGCCATCCTCA
AGGCTGGTGTCCTGCGTGACGGTGACGACTCCACCATCTTCGTATCTCGTAACTCTTTCCCAAGTAAAAC
CCTCAGGAAAGGACTGTTTAAAGAAATCAGGGATGTCGGCCGGGTACTTGATAAAGGTACGGCTGCCATA
CATGAACGACGTGGCAAGAATGTCAAAGGCAAATGGCAGGGGTCCTCCCTCGATGACTTTGATCCTCATG
GTTTGCACTCCCTCGTACGGTCTGCCTTCTCCTTCACCTGTGCATTTGAATTGGTGGCCGTTGACCGAAC
CTTCCATGACCACCTTCATACGCATATTTTCCTTGATCAGCTCTTCGCCCTTAGACACAGATCCTCCTGA
CACCCAGCTGTGTGTTGTAGTCTTGACACTGTGTGGGAAGCTTTGGTTGGGCAACACATTATCAAAGTTA
AAATCCAAGGTATCTCCATCCATGGGGTCATTCCGAATGATGGACTCCATGTCACAGTCCAAGCGCTCAA
TAAACATGCCATCCAAGTCACTTGGGAGCTTCTCCTGGTGGAGGACACCCATCCTACCATAGCCATTGCA
GCTGCTCACCGAGGAGTAGTTGCCCAGGGCACTCATCTGCATGGGGTGGGACAGAGGCACTTGTAAAGGT
GTCTTCACGGGGGTCAAGCGGTTCATGGCAGATGTGTGAGGCATGGTGTTCACCACATGGGGCAGGGTAC
GGCCGTTGACCGAAGCCGTTTGCTGTGCATGTCCAGGGTGGGTGTGGGAGCTGGGGTACATCATTTTGTT
ATGAGATGCCTGGCTGCCATACGCTGGCATGACCGAATTAGGGCCCATCATTACATTTTGGCCCAGGACC
CGACTGTTGGGTTGGGCCACTCCGGGATCAACCGGTGACATAATGTCATTGTGGGGAGGAGAGTCAGAAG
TCAACAACTCTTTCAAGAGTCCTGGGGCACAGTTATACTGGTTCAATCCTCCGTAACTTGATTTGCTGTC
CTGAAGTGTCTGCATAGGCATCTGGGGCAAAGGGCTCATGCTGGATTGGCCGTATGTGTACTTTGAGTAG
TTTGGACTGGGTGAATTTAGACTGGTGTTTGGCGGTGCAAACGAATAGCATGGTGTCTGCTGCATCATGC
TGCCAGGCGAGGACTGAGTGGACACAGTTAAAGATGTTGGGGACGAGAGAAGGTTGAGATTATCCAGAAG
GTTCTCCATGTTTTCTGGATTGCTGATTTCAGACAGACTGGGCAGCGTAGACGCCATCTTGGCAGCAGAG
GGTGGATACACCAGGGAATGCACGTCCCCATCTCCCAGGTCATCCTGCTCTGTCATGATGGGAGAAAGTC
TCCCACTGATGGTACTAGCATTTGAGCTGGTTCGAGGACGAAATGTACTCCAGTTATCAAAGTCATCGTT
GCTGTGGGACCCAGGACTCGCAGGCCACTTAGAAAACTGAGACCCAGGGCTGTCTCCAGGACCCTCTTGC
CCAGACCGGAGAGATGCTTTTTTCTTAGCAGCCCGCCCTCGGCTCTTAGCAAATTTACTGTTGTTGTCCA
TGGACGCAGCTCTTCTCCGGGGTGATTTTCCGCTCTTGCCTCCCTCTGGATTGAGCATCCACCAAGAACT
CTTTCCAGTTCCTTCATTCTGCACTCGAATAAACTTGCTGTGAAGGGCTAGATTGCGGCGAATTGCATTC
TTCCAGCCCGCCGAGCTGTTGCTGTCGCCCTTATCCTTGAAGTAGGGCACGCTCTTCACCATCCACTCGT
AGATCTGCGACAGGGTGAGCCTCTTCTCGGCTGAGCTCTCGATGGCCTTGGTGATGAGGTCGGCGTACGA
CAGGTTGCCCCACGCGTTGCGGCGCGACGAGCTGGTCTTGCGCGGCTGTCCCGCGAGTGGCCCCGCGGCG
GCGGCAGCGGAGGGAGGCACGGGTGGGGGCTGCGACAGCGGCCCGGTCGGTGGGGGCTGTGGCGGCGCTG
GGTGCACGCAGCCCGCCTCGGGGCCCTGGAAGTCCCCGCACAGGCCCCTGCTGGCCGCAGCCGCCGCCGC
CACGGCCACGCAGCCTGGCGCCCGCGCGAAGTCCTCACTCTCCTCCAGCAGGCTCAGGTTGCTCATAAAG
TCGGTGCTGACAGCGGACGCCGAGGCCAGGCTCGCCGCGGCGTCGGGGTTGGCGGCCGCGCCGCCCGACG
GCGCCGGACTGGAGGTGGTCGAGTTGGACTGGTTAAACTCCGGCCTGGGCAGCGGCCAGGTACAGGAGCG
CTGCCGGGGCAGCGGCTCGAAGTCCGGGTCGGTCTCCACCACCTGGGGAGCCTCTGCCATGGTGGCGCTA
GCTTGGGCTGCAGGTCGAGGGACCTAATAACTTCGTATAGCATACATTATACGAAGTTATATTAAGGGTT
CCGGATCAGCTTGATGGGGATCCAGACATGATAAGATACATTGATGAGTTTGGACAAACCACAACTAGAA
TGCAGTGAAAAAAATGCTTTATTTGTGAAATTTGTGATGCTATTGCTTTATTTGTAACCATTATAAGCTG
CAATAAACAAGTTAACAACAACAATTGCATTCATTTTATGTTTCAGGTTCAGGGGGAGGTGTGGGAGGTT
TTTTAAAGCAAGTAAAACCTCTACAAATGTGGTATGGCTGATTATGATCCTCTAGAGTCGCAGATCCAGA
CATGATAAGATACATTGATGAGTTTGGACAAACCACAACTAGAATGCAGTGAAAAAAATGCTTTATTTGT
GAAATTTGTGATGCTATTGCTTTATTTGTAACCATTATAAGCTGCAATANNNNNNNNNNNNNNNNNNNNN
NNNNNNNNNNNNNNNNNNNNNNNNNNNNNNNNNNNNNNNNNNNNNNNNNNNNNNNNNNNNNNNNNNNNNN
NNNNNNNNNGTTAACAACAACAATTGCATTCATTTTATGTTTCAGGTTCAGGGGGAGGTGTGGGAGGTTT
TTTAAAGCAAGTAAAACCTCTACAAATGTGGTATGGCTGATTATGATCCTCTAGAGTCGCAGATCCTCTA
GAGTCGCAGATCTGCAAGCTTCTGATGGAATTAGAACTTGGCAAAACAATACTGAGAATGAAGTGTATGT
GGAACAGAGGCTGCTGATCTCGTTCTTCAGGCTATGAAACTGACACATTTGGAAACCACAGTACTTAGAA
CCACAAAGTGGGAATCAAGAGAAAAACAATGATCCCACGAGAGATCTATAGATCTATAGATCATGAGTGG
GAGGAATGAGCTGGCCCTTAATTTGGTTTTGCTTGTTTAAATTATGATATCCAACTATGAAACATTATCA
TAAAGCAATAGTAAAGAGCCTTCAGTAAAGAGCAGGCATTTATCTAATCCCACCCCACCCCCACCCCCGT
AGCTCCAATCCTTCCATTCAAAATGTAGGTACTCTGTTCTCACCCTTCTTAACAAAGTATGACAGGAAAA
ACTTCCATTTTAGTGGACATCTTTATTGTTTAATAGATCATCAATTTCTGCAGACTTACAGCGGATCCCC
TCAGAAGAACTCGTCAAGAAGGCGATAGAAGGCGATGCGCTGCGAATCGGGAGCGGCGATACCGTAAAGC
ACGAGGAAGCGGTCAGCCCATTCGCCGCCAAGCTCTTCAGCAATATCACGGGTAGCCAACGCTATGTCCT
GATAGCGGTCCGCCACACCCAGCCGGCCACAGTCGATGAATCCAGAAAAGCGGCCATTTTCCACCATGAT
ATTCGGCAAGCAGGCATCGCCATGGGTCACGACGAGATCATCGCCGTCGGGCATGCGCGCCTTGAGCCTG
GCGAACAGTTCGGCTGGCGCGAGCCCCTGATGCTCTTCGTCCAGATCATCCTGATCGACAAGACCGGCTT
CCATCCGAGTACGTGCTCGCTCGATGCGATGTTTCGCTTGGTGGTCGAATGGGCAGGTAGCCGGATCAAG
CGTATGCAGCCGCCGCATTGCATCAGCCATGATGGATACTTTCTCGGCAGGAGCAAGGTGAGATGACAGG
AGATCCTGCCCCGGCACTTCGCCCAATAGCAGCCAGTCCCTTCCCGCTTCAGTGACAACGTCGAGCACAG
CTGCGCAAGGAACGCCCGTCGTGGCCAGCCACGATAGCCGCGCTGCCTCGTCCTGCAGTTCATTCAGGGC
ACCGGACAGGTCGGTCTTGACAAAAAGAACCGGGCGCCCCTGCGCTGACAGCCGGAACACGGCGGCATCA
GAGCAGCCGATTGTCTGTTGTGCCCAGTCATAGCCGAATAGCCTCTCCACCCAAGCGGCCGGAGAACCTG
CGTGCAATCCATCTTGTTCAATGGCCGATCCCATATTGGCTGCAGGTCGAAAGGCCCGGAGATGAGGAAG
AGGAGAACAGCGCGGCAGACGTGCGCTTTTGAAGCGTGCAGAATGCCGGGCCTCCGGAGGACCTTCGGGC
GCCCGCCCCGCCCCTGAGCCCGCCCC
